Addgene plasmid #154714: pEPYC1CB0461
Purpose: MoClo Level 1 luciferase reporter
Depositing lab: Nicola Patron. Depositing organization: Earlham Institute. Publication: Rational design of minimal synthetic promoters for plants. Cai YM, Kallam K, Tidd H, Gendarini G, Salzman A, Patron NJ. Nucleic Acids Res. 2020 Aug 28. pii: 5897334. doi: 10.1093/nar/gkaa682. PubMed 32856047.
Backbone
  Vector backbone: pICH47732
  Vector type: Synthetic Biology
Growth in bacteria
  Bacterial resistance: Ampicillin, 100 μg/mL
  Growth temperature: 37°C
  Growth strain: NEB Stable
  Copy number: High Copy
Gene/Insert
  Gene/Insert name: MinSyn_060 Firefly luciferase expression cassette [MinSyn_060::TMV::LucF::Flag::ocsT]
  Species: Synthetic
  Cloning method: Restriction Enzyme; 5′ cloning site BsaI (destroyed during cloning); 3′ cloning site BsaI (destroyed during cloning)
Terms and licenses: Academic/Nonprofit Terms; Industry Terms: Not Available to Industry
Depositor comments: Please visit https://www.biorxiv.org/content/10.1101/2020.05.14.095406v1 for bioRxiv preprint.
How to cite: pEPYC1CB0461 was a gift from Nicola Patron (Addgene plasmid # 154714 ; http://n2t.net/addgene:154714 ; RRID:Addgene_154714)
