[The description below was written by a language model from this plasmid's Addgene catalogue record and pLannotate feature annotations shown in this document.]
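Description:
pEPYC1CB0461 is a MoClo (Golden Gate) Level 1 plasmid built in the pICH47732 acceptor backbone, a binary-type vector suited to both E. coli and Agrobacterium. The annotated sequence (about 7.1 kb) shows left and right T-DNA border repeats of the nopaline C58 type flanking the payload. The backbone outside them carries a high-copy ColE1/pUC-type origin for propagation in E. coli, plus the broad-host-range IncP oriV with its trfA replication initiator gene, which allow maintenance in Agrobacterium. Selection is by ampicillin/carbenicillin through the β-lactamase gene and its native promoter. A very short TetR match in the feature table is most likely a backbone remnant with no function.

The insert is a single synthetic transcription unit, MinSyn_060::TMV::LucF::Flag::ocsT, assembled through BsaI sites that were destroyed during cloning, as is normal for Golden Gate assembly. MinSyn_060 is a minimal synthetic plant promoter. The only promoter annotation in this region is a small fragment matching the nopaline synthase promoter, which may reflect sequence elements reused in the synthetic design; the record does not describe the promoter's composition. Downstream lies the tobacco mosaic virus Ω 5′ leader, a translational enhancer, followed by the firefly luciferase (luc+) coding sequence. According to the insert name this carries a Flag epitope tag, although the tag is not separately annotated. The octopine synthase terminator closes the unit.

The plasmid serves as a luciferase reporter for measuring the strength of this rationally designed minimal promoter in plant cells. As a Level 1 module, it can also be combined with other transcription units in higher-level MoClo assemblies.
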