Features (pLannotate 1.2.2; 12 found; start..end, strand, type, name):
     42..66      +  misc_feature   RB T-DNA repeat: right border repeat from nopaline C58 T-DNA
    178..198     -  CDS            TetR (fragment): tetracycline resistance regulatory protein; tetR
    225..1370    -  CDS            trfA: TRFA_ECOLX - Experimental evidence at protein level: Swiss-Prot protein existence level 1. Also involved in plasmid copy number control, promoting intermolecular coupling of protein bound iterons at oriV, which inhibits replication initiation. From Escherichia coli.
   1706..2294    -  rep_origin     ori: high-copy-number ColE1/pMB1/pBR322/pUC origin of replication
   2465..3325    -  CDS            AmpR: β-lactamase; bla; confers resistance to ampicillin, carbenicillin, and related antibiotics
   3326..3430    -  promoter       AmpR promoter: bla
   3517..4148    -  rep_origin     oriV: incP origin of replication
   4240..4264    +  misc_feature   LB T-DNA repeat: left border repeat from nopaline C58 T-DNA
   4406..4443    +  promoter       NOS promoter (fragment): nopaline synthase promoter
   4551..4606    +  misc_feature   TMV Ω: translational enhancer from the tobacco mosaic virus 5'-leader sequence (Gallie et al., 1988)
   4608..6257    +  CDS            luciferase: firefly luciferase; luc+; enhanced luc+ version of the luciferase gene
   6355..7062    +  terminator     OCS terminator: octopine synthase terminator
>Addgene plasmid #154714 | pEPYC1CB0461 | depositor full sequence | sequence record 299648 | pEPYC1CB0461 sequence 7069 bps
GCAATTGTCTTCTGCACGAAGTGGTTTAAACTATCAGTGTTTGACAGGATATATTGGCGGGTAAACCTAA
GAGAAAAGAGCGTTTATTAGAATAATCGGATATTTAAAAGGGCGTGAAAAGGTTTATCCGTTCGTCCATT
TGTATGTGCATGCCAACCACAGGGTTCCCCAGATCAGGCGCTGGCTGCTGAACCCCCAGCCGGAACTGAC
CCCACAAGGCCCTAGCGTTTGCAATGCACCAGGTCATCATTGACCCAGGCGTGTTCCACCAGGCCGCTGC
CTCGCAACTCTTCGCAGGCTTCGCCGACCTGCTCGCGCCACTTCTTCACGCGGGTGGAATCCGATCCGCA
CATGAGGCGGAAGGTTTCCAGCTTGAGCGGGTACGGCTCCCGGTGCGAGCTGAAATAGTCGAACATCCGT
CGGGCCGTCGGCGACAGCTTGCGGTACTTCTCCCATATGAATTTCGTGTAGTGGTCGCCAGCAAACAGCA
CGACGATTTCCTCGTCGATCAGGACCTGGCAACGGGACGTTTTCTTGCCACGGTCCAGGACGCGGAAGCG
GTGCAGCAGCGACACCGATTCCAGGTGCCCAACGCGGTCGGACGTGAAGCCCATCGCCGTCGCCTGTAGG
CGCGACAGGCATTCCTCGGCCTTCGTGTAATACCGGCCATTGATCGACCAGCCCAGGTCCTGGCAAAGCT
CGTAGAACGTGAAGGTGATCGGCTCGCCGATAGGGGTGCGCTTCGCGTACTCCAACACCTGCTGCCACAC
CAGTTCGTCATCGTCGGCCCGCAGCTCGACGCCGGTGTAGGTGATCTTCACGTCCTTGTTGACGTGGAAA
ATGACCTTGTTTTGCAGCGCCTCGCGCGGGATTTTCTTGTTGCGCGTGGTGAACAGGGCAGAGCGGGCCG
TGTCGTTTGGCATCGCTCGCATCGTGTCCGGCCACGGCGCAATATCGAACAAGGAAAGCTGCATTTCCTT
GATCTGCTGCTTCGTGTGTTTCAGCAACGCGGCCTGCTTGGCCTCGCTGACCTGTTTTGCCAGGTCCTCG
CCGGCGGTTTTTCGCTTCTTGGTCGTCATAGTTCCTCGCGTGTCGATGGTCATCGACTTCGCCAAACCTG
CCGCCTCCTGTTCAAGACGACGCGAACGCTCCACGGCGGCCGATGGCGCGGGCAGGGCAGGGGGAGCCAG
TTGCACGCTGTCGCGCTCGATCTTGGCCGTAGCTTGCTGGACCATCGAGCCGACGGACTGGAAGGTTTCG
CGGGGCGCACGCATGACGGTGCGGCTTGCGATGGTTTCGGCATCCTCGGCGGAAAACCCCGCGTCGATCA
GTTCTTGCCTGTATGCCTTCCGGTCAAACGTCCGATTCATTCACCCTCCTTGCGGGATTGCCCCGACTCA
CGCCGGGGCAATGTGCCCTTATTCCTGATTTGACCCGCCTGGTGCCTTGGTGTCCAGATAATCCACCTTA
TCGGCAATGAAGTCGGTCCCGTAGACCGTCTGGCCGTCCTTCTCGTACTTGGTATTCCGAATCTTGCCCT
GCACGAATACCAGCGACCCCTTGCCCAAATACTTGCCGTGGGCCTCGGCCTGAGAGCCAAAACACTTGAT
GCGGAAGAAGTCGGTGCGCTCCTGCTTGTCGCCGGCATCGTTGCGCCACATCTAGGATCTGCCAGGAACC
GTAAAAAGGCCGCGTTGCTGGCGTTTTTCCATAGGCTCCGCCCCCCTGACGAGCATCACAAAAATCGACG
CTCAAGTCAGAGGTGGCGAAACCCGACAGGACTATAAAGATACCAGGCGTTTCCCCCTGGAAGCTCCCTC
GTGCGCTCTCCTGTTCCGACCCTGCCGCTTACCGGATACCTGTCCGCCTTTCTCCCTTCGGGAAGCGTGG
CGCTTTCTCATAGCTCACGCTGTAGGTATCTCAGTTCGGTGTAGGTCGTTCGCTCCAAGCTGGGCTGTGT
GCACGAACCCCCCGTTCAGCCCGACCGCTGCGCCTTATCCGGTAACTATCGTCTTGAGTCCAACCCGGTA
AGACACGACTTATCGCCACTGGCAGCAGCCACTGGTAACAGGATTAGCAGAGCGAGGTATGTAGGCGGTG
CTACAGAGTTCTTGAAGTGGTGGCCTAACTACGGCTACACTAGAAGAACAGTATTTGGTATCTGCGCTCT
GCTGAAGCCAGTTACCTTCGGAAAAAGAGTTGGTAGCTCTTGATCCGGCAAACAAACCACCGCTGGTAGC
GGTGGTTTTTTTGTTTGCAAGCAGCAGATTACGCGCAGAAAAAAAGGATCTCAAGAAGATCCTTTGATCT
TTTCTACGGGGTCTGACGCTCAGTGGAACGAAAACTCACGTTAAGGGATTTTGGTCATGAGATTATCAAA
AAGGATCTTCACCTAGATCCTTTTAAATTAAAAATGAAGTTTTAAATCAATCTAAAGTATATATGAGTAA
ACTTGGTCTGACAGTTACCAATGCTTAATCAGTGAGGCACCTATCTCAGCGATCTGTCTATTTCGTTCAT
CCATAGTTGCCTGACTCCCCGTCGTGTAGATAACTACGATACGGGAGGGCTTACCATCTGGCCCCAGTGC
TGCAATGATACCGCGAGAACCACGCTCACCGGCTCCAGATTTATCAGCAATAAACCAGCCAGCCGGAAGG
GCCGAGCGCAGAAGTGGTCCTGCAACTTTATCCGCCTCCATCCAGTCTATTAATTGTTGCCGGGAAGCTA
GAGTAAGTAGTTCGCCAGTTAATAGTTTGCGCAACGTTGTTGCCATTGCTACAGGCATCGTGGTGTCACG
CTCGTCGTTTGGTATGGCTTCATTCAGCTCCGGTTCCCAACGATCAAGGCGAGTTACATGATCCCCCATG
TTGTGCAAAAAAGCGGTTAGCTCCTTCGGTCCTCCGATCGTTGTCAGAAGTAAGTTGGCCGCAGTGTTAT
CACTCATGGTTATGGCAGCACTGCATAATTCTCTTACTGTCATGCCATCCGTAAGATGCTTTTCTGTGAC
TGGTGAGTACTCAACCAAGTCATTCTGAGAATAGTGTATGCGGCGACCGAGTTGCTCTTGCCCGGCGTCA
ATACGGGATAATACCGCGCCACATAGCAGAACTTTAAAAGTGCTCATCATTGGAAAACGTTCTTCGGGGC
GAAAACTCTCAAGGATCTTACCGCTGTTGAGATCCAGTTCGATGTAACCCACTCGTGCACCCAACTGATC
TTCAGCATCTTTTACTTTCACCAGCGTTTCTGGGTGAGCAAAAACAGGAAGGCAAAATGCCGCAAAAAAG
GGAATAAGGGCGACACGGAAATGTTGAATACTCATACTCTTCCTTTTTCAATATTATTGAAGCATTTATC
AAGGTTATTGTCTCATGAGCGGATACATATTTGAATGTATTTAGAAAAATAAACAAATAGGGGTTCCGCG
CACGAATTGGCCAGCGCTGCCATTTTTGGGGTGAGGCCGTTCGCGGCCGAGGGGCGCAGCCCCTGGGGGG
ATGGGAGGCCCGCGTTAGCGGGCCGGGAGGGTTCGAGAAGGGGGGGCACCCCCCTTCGGCGTGCGCGGTC
ACGCGCACAGGGCGCAGCCCTGGTTAAAAACAAGGTTTATAAATATTGGTTTAAAAGCAGGTTAAAAGAC
AGGTTAGCGGTGGCCGAAAAACGGGCGGAAACCCTTGCAAATGCTGGATTTTCTGCCTGTGGACAGCCCC
TCAAATGTCAATAGGTGCGCCCCTCATCTGTCAGCACTCTGCCCCTCAAGTGTCAAGGATCGCGCCCCTC
ATCTGTCAGTAGTCGCGCCCCTCAAGTGTCAATACCGCAGGGCACTTATCCCCAGGCTTGTCCACATCAT
CTGTGGGAAACTCGCGTAAAATCAGGCGTTTTCGCCGATTTGCGAGGCTGGCCAGCTCCACGTCGCCGGC
CGAAATCGAGCCTGCCCCTCATCTGTCAACGCCGCGCCGGGTGAGTCGGCCCCTCAAGTGTCAACGTCCG
CCCCTCATCTGTCAGTGAGGGCCAAGTTTTCCGCGAGGTATCCACAACGCCGGCGGCCGCGGTGTCTCGC
ACACGGCTTCGACGGCGTTTCTGGCGCGTTTGCAGGGCCATAGACGGCCGCCAGCCCAGCGGCGAGGGCA
ACCAGCCCGGTGAGCGTCGCAAAGGAGATCCTGATCTGACTGATGGGCTGCCTGTATCGAGTGGTGATTT
TGTGCCGAGCTGCCGGTCGGGGAGCTGTTGGCTGGCTGGTGGCAGGATATATTGTGGTGTAAACAAATTG
ACGCTTAGACAACTTAATAACACATTGCGGACGTTTTTAATGTACTGGGGTGGATGCAGTGGGCCCCACT
CTGTGAAGACAATGCCGAATTCGGATCCGGAGGGAGGCGTGTCGTTTTAGTGAGGTCAGCTTAGCATGAG
CTAAGCACATACGTCAGAAACCATTATTGCGCGGCTATCAGCTAGGTCACGATCACTATCAGCGCGGTAG
GTCCTATATAAGGTTTTGCTATTCATTGAAAGCAGTAGTGACTGATTTGTATATATACTGTATTTTTACA
ACAATTACCAACAACAACAAACAACAAACAACATTACAATTACTATTTACAATTACAATGGAGGACGCCA
AAAACATAAAGAAAGGCCCGGCGCCATTCTATCCGCTGGAAGATGGAACCGCTGGAGAGCAACTGCATAA
GGCTATGAAGAGATACGCCCTGGTTCCTGGAACAATTGCTTTTACAGATGCACATATCGAGGTGGACATC
ACTTACGCTGAGTACTTCGAAATGTCCGTTCGGTTGGCAGAAGCTATGAAACGATATGGGCTGAATACAA
ATCACAGAATCGTCGTATGCAGTGAAAACTCTCTTCAATTCTTTATGCCGGTGTTGGGCGCGTTATTTAT
CGGAGTTGCAGTTGCGCCCGCGAACGACATTTATAATGAACGTGAATTGCTCAACAGTATGGGCATTTCG
CAGCCTACCGTGGTGTTCGTTTCCAAAAAGGGGTTGCAAAAAATTTTGAACGTGCAAAAAAAGCTCCCAA
TCATCCAAAAAATTATTATCATGGATTCTAAAACGGATTACCAGGGATTTCAGTCGATGTACACGTTCGT
CACATCTCATCTACCTCCCGGTTTTAATGAATACGATTTTGTGCCAGAGTCCTTCGATAGGGACAAGACA
ATTGCACTGATCATGAACTCCTCTGGATCTACTGGTCTGCCTAAAGGTGTCGCTCTGCCTCATAGAACTG
CCTGCGTGAGATTCTCGCATGCCAGAGATCCTATTTTTGGCAATCAAATCATTCCGGATACTGCGATTTT
AAGTGTTGTTCCATTCCATCACGGTTTTGGAATGTTTACTACACTCGGATATTTGATATGTGGATTTCGA
GTCGTCTTAATGTATAGATTTGAAGAAGAACTGTTTCTGAGGAGCCTTCAGGATTACAAGATTCAAAGTG
CGCTGCTGGTGCCAACCCTATTCTCCTTCTTCGCCAAAAGCACTCTGATTGACAAATACGATTTATCTAA
TTTACACGAAATTGCTTCTGGTGGCGCTCCCCTCTCTAAGGAAGTCGGGGAAGCGGTTGCCAAGAGGTTC
CATCTGCCAGGTATCAGGCAAGGATATGGGCTCACTGAGACTACATCAGCTATTCTGATTACACCCGAGG
GGGATGATAAACCGGGCGCGGTCGGTAAAGTTGTTCCATTTTTTGAAGCGAAGGTTGTGGATCTGGATAC
CGGGAAAACGCTGGGCGTTAATCAAAGAGGCGAACTGTGTGTGAGAGGTCCTATGATTATGTCCGGTTAT
GTAAACAATCCGGAAGCGACCAACGCCTTGATTGACAAGGATGGATGGCTACATTCTGGAGACATAGCTT
ACTGGGACGAGGACGAACACTTCTTCATCGTTGACCGCCTGAAGTCTCTGATTAAGTACAAAGGCTATCA
GGTGGCTCCCGCTGAATTGGAATCCATCTTGCTCCAACACCCCAACATCTTCGACGCAGGTGTCGCAGGT
CTGCCCGACGATGACGCCGGTGAACTTCCCGCCGCCGTTGTTGTTTTGGAGCACGGAAAGACGATGACGG
AAAAAGAGATCGTGGATTACGTCGCCAGTCAAGTAACAACCGCGAAAAAGTTGCGCGGAGGAGTTGTGTT
TGTGGACGAAGTACCGAAAGGTCTTACCGGAAAACTCGACGCAAGAAAAATCAGAGAGATCCTCATAAAG
GCCAAGAAGGGCGGAAAGATCGCCGTGGGTTCGGATTATAAGGACCATGACGGAGACTATAAGGACCATG
ACCTCGACGCTGCAGCAGCGGATTATAAGGACGATGACGATAAGTGAGCTTGTCCTGCTTTAATGAGATA
TGCGAGAAGCCTATGATCGCATGATATTTGCTTTCAATTCTGTTGTGCACGTTGTAAAAAACCTGAGCAT
GTGTAGCTCAGATCCTTACCGCCGGTTTCGGTTCATTCTAATGAATATATCACCCGTTACTATCGTATTT
TTATGAATAATATTCTCCGTTCAATTTACTGATTGTACCCTACTACTTATATGTACAATATTAAAATGAA
AACAATATATTGTGCTGAATAGGTTTATAGCGACATCTATGATAGAGCGCCACAATAACAAACAATTGCG
TTTTATTATTACAAATCCAATTTTAAAAAAAGCGGCAGAACCGGTCAAACCTAAAAGACTGATTACATAA
ATCTTATTCAAATTTCAAAAGTGCCCCAGGGGCTAGTATCTACGACACACCGAGCGGCGAACTAATAACG
CTCACTGAAGGGAACTCCGGTTCCCCGCCGGCGCGCATGGGTGAGATTCCTTGAAGTTGAGTATTGGCCG
TCCGCTCTACCGAAAGTTACGGGCACCATTCAACCCGGTCCAGCACGGCGGCCGGGTAACCGACTTGCTG
CCCCGAGAATTATGCAGCATTTTTTTGGTGTATGTGGGCCCCAAATGAAGTGCAGGTCAAACCTTGACAG
TGACGACAAATCGTTGGGCGGGTCCAGGGCGAATTTTGCGACAACATGTCGAGGCTCAGCAGGACCGCT
